Addgene plasmid #207300: pHCMV_PTV_GP
Purpose: Mammalian expression of Punta toro phlebovirus GP protein
Depositing lab: Feng Zhang. Depositing organization: Broad Institute. Publication: Cell type-specific delivery by modular envelope design. Strebinger D, Frangieh CJ, Friedrich MJ, Faure G, Macrae RK, Zhang F. Nat Commun. 2023 Aug 23;14(1):5141. doi: 10.1038/s41467-023-40788-8. PubMed 37612276.
Backbone
  Vector backbone: pHCMV
  Backbone manufacturer: Clontech
  Backbone size w/o insert (bp): 4764
  Vector type: Mammalian Expression
Growth in bacteria
  Bacterial resistance: Ampicillin, 100 μg/mL
  Growth temperature: 37°C
  Growth strain: NEB Stable
  Copy number: High Copy
Gene/Insert
  Gene/Insert name: PTV_GP
  Species: Punta toro phlebovirus
  Insert size (bp): 3939
  Mutation: mammalian codon optimization
  Promoter: CMV promoter
  Cloning method: Restriction Enzyme; 5′ cloning site EcoRI (not destroyed); 3′ cloning site BglII (not destroyed)
Resource information
  A portion of this plasmid was derived from a plasmid made by: synthesis
Terms and licenses: Academic/Nonprofit Terms; Industry Terms: Not Available to Industry
How to cite: pHCMV_PTV_GP was a gift from Feng Zhang (Addgene plasmid # 207300 ; http://n2t.net/addgene:207300 ; RRID:Addgene_207300)
