[The description below was written by a language model from this plasmid's Addgene catalogue record and pLannotate feature annotations shown in this document.]
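Description:
pHCMV_PTV_GP is a mammalian expression plasmid built on the pHCMV backbone that directs production of the Punta toro phlebovirus glycoprotein precursor (GP). It is maintained in E. coli as a high-copy plasmid through a ColE1/pUC-type origin and selected with ampicillin via the β-lactamase gene. The backbone also carries an f1 phage origin and pBluescript-derived remnants, including a T7 promoter, a partial multiple cloning site, a lacZα fragment, lac promoter/operator elements and a small lacI fragment. These are leftovers of the cloning vector and play no part in mammalian expression. No mammalian selection marker is annotated, which is consistent with transient transfection use.

The expression cassette consists of the human cytomegalovirus immediate-early enhancer and promoter, followed by a rabbit β-globin intron that typically improves transcript processing and expression. Next comes the 3,939 bp GP open reading frame, and the cassette ends with the rabbit β-globin polyadenylation signal. The insert was synthesized with mammalian codon optimization and cloned between EcoRI and BglII sites, both retained. By homology annotation, the GP polyprotein gives rise to the Gn and Gc glycoproteins, which associate on the virion surface to mediate receptor attachment and membrane fusion after endocytosis. No epitope tags or reporters are annotated.

The stated purpose is simply mammalian expression of the GP protein. The associated publication concerns modular envelope design for cell type-specific delivery, which suggests the plasmid serves as an envelope-supplying construct for pseudotyping viral or virus-like particles, although the record does not spell out that application.
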