Features (pLannotate 1.2.2; 16 found; start..end, strand, type, name):
     97..476     +  enhancer       CMV enhancer: human cytomegalovirus immediate early enhancer
    477..680     +  promoter       CMV promoter: human cytomegalovirus (CMV) immediate early promoter
    792..1364    +  intron         β-globin intron: intron from rabbit β-globin gene
   1425..5363    +  CDS            GP: GP_PTPV - Protein inferred from homology: Swiss-Prot protein existence level 3. Glycoprotein C and Glycoprotein N interact with each other and are present at the surface of the virion. They are able to attach the virion to a cell receptor and to promote fusion of membranes after endocytosis of the virion (By similarity). From Punta toro phlebovirus.
   5473..5528    +  polyA_signal   β-globin poly(A) signal: rabbit β-globin polyadenylation signal (Gil and Proudfoot, 1987)
   5910..5926    -  protein_bind   lac operator: The lac repressor binds to the lac operator to inhibit transcription in E. coli. This inhibition can be relieved by adding lactose or isopropyl-β-D-thiogalactopyranoside (IPTG). lac repressor encoded by lacI
   5934..5964    -  promoter       lac promoter: promoter for the E. coli lac operon
   5979..6000    -  protein_bind   CAP binding site: CAP binding activates transcription in the presence of cAMP. E. coli catabolite activator protein
   6013..6105    -  CDS            lacI (fragment): lac repressor; lacI; The lac repressor binds to the lac operator to inhibit transcription in E. coli. This inhibition can be relieved by adding lactose or isopropyl-β-D-thiogalactopyranoside (IPTG).
   6288..6876    -  rep_origin     ori: high-copy-number ColE1/pMB1/pBR322/pUC origin of replication
   7047..7907    -  CDS            AmpR: β-lactamase; bla; confers resistance to ampicillin, carbenicillin, and related antibiotics
   7908..8012    -  promoter       AmpR promoter: bla
   8065..8493    -  rep_origin     f1 ori (sequence partly withheld): f1 bacteriophage origin of replication; arrow indicates direction of (+) strand synthesis
   8498..8653    -  CDS            lacZα (fragment): LacZα fragment of β-galactosidase; lacZ fragment
   8661..8679    +  promoter       T7 promoter: promoter for bacteriophage T7 RNA polymerase
   8688..14      +  misc_feature   MCS (fragment) (across the origin): pBluescript multiple cloning site
>Addgene plasmid #207300 | pHCMV_PTV_GP | addgene full sequence | sequence record 407408 | Addgene NGS Result
GCGGCCGCTCTAGAGAGCTTGGCCCATTGCATACGTTGTATCCATATCATAATATGTACATTTATATTGG
CTCATGTCCAACATTACCGCCATGTTGACATTGATTATTGACTAGTTATTAATAGTAATCAATTACGGGG
TCATTAGTTCATAGCCCATATATGGAGTTCCGCGTTACATAACTTACGGTAAATGGCCCGCCTGGCTGAC
CGCCCAACGACCCCCGCCCATTGACGTCAATAATGACGTATGTTCCCATAGTAACGCCAATAGGGACTTT
CCATTGACGTCAATGGGTGGAGTATTTACGGTAAACTGCCCACTTGGCAGTACATCAAGTGTATCATATG
CCAAGTACGCCCCCTATTGACGTCAATGACGGTAAATGGCCCGCCTGGCATTATGCCCAGTACATGACCT
TATGGGACTTTCCTACTTGGCAGTACATCTACGTATTAGTCATCGCTATTACCATGGTGATGCGGTTTTG
GCAGTACATCAATGGGCGTGGATAGCGGTTTGACTCACGGGGATTTCCAAGTCTCCACCCCATTGACGTC
AATGGGAGTTTGTTTTGGCACCAAAATCAACGGGACTTTCCAAAATGTCGTAACAACTCCGCCCCATTGA
CGCAAATGGGCGGTAGGCGTGTACGGTGGGAGGTCTATATAAGCAGAGCTCGTTTAGTGAACCGTCAGAT
CGCCTGGACACGCCATCCACGCTGTTTTGACCTCCATAGATGACACCGGGACCGATCCAGCCTCCGGTCG
ACCGATCCTGAGAACTTCAGGGTGAGTTTGGGGACCCTTGATTGTTCTTTCTTTTTCGCTATTGTAAAAT
TCATGTTATATGGAGGGGGCAAAGTTTTCAGGGTGTTGTTTAGAATGGGAAGATGTCCCTTGTATCACCA
TGGACCCTCATGATAATTTTGTTTCTTTCACTTTCTACTCTGTTGACAACCATTGTCTCCTCTTATTTTC
TTTTCATTTTCTGTAACTTTTTCGTTAAACTTTAGCTTGCATTTGTAACGAATTTTTAAATTCACTTTTG
TTTATTTGTCAGATTGTAAGTACTTTCTCTAATCACTTTTTTTTCAAGGCAATCAGGGTATATTATATTG
TACTTCAGCACAGTTTTAGAGAACAATTGTTATAATTAAATGATAAGGTAGAATATTTCTGCATATAAAT
TCTGGCTGGCGTGGAAATATTCTTATTGGTAGAAACAACTACACCCTGGTCATCATCCTGCCTTTCTCTT
TATGGTTACAATGATATACACTGTTTGAGATGAGGATAAAATACTCTGAGTCCAAACCGGGCCCCTCTGC
TAACCATGTTCATGCCTTCTTCTCTTTCCTACAGCTCCTGGGCAACGTGCTGGTTGTTGTGCTGTCTCAT
CATTTTGGCAAAGAATTCGCCACCATGATCTTTACCATCCTCAATGTGCTCACAAGAGCCATGCTGGTCA
TGAGCATGTACTCTCTGACAACATGGGACAGCTCTAGCAGAAACGATATCTGCTTCTCCAACGACTCCCC
TCTGGAAGGCCTCGTGTATTACTGGGAGACCCACAGCAAGAAGCATGACTACAAGAAGCAAGGATCCCAA
AAGTGCAGAGTGGGCGACAGCGATAAAAAGATGATCAGCAACGTGACAATCATTTCCCTCATCAGCGAGA
TCCAAAAGAGCATCTCCGAGCTGTCTCTGAGCTGCGGCAATAACGACAACAGCACCGGCCAAGTGCTCAC
CTTCAACGGACTCGAGGACACAATTAGAGGCGATTACATCGTGGATTGTGTGACCGGACTGTACCAGAGC
GATATTGGAGTGGGAGTGGGACTGGGAAGAATTAATCACGATCACCAACAAGTGAAGAACAAAGCCGTGG
TGATTGATGAGAAGGAAAAAATGATTTCTCTGCTCGAGACCCAGCAGAGCGAGAATGACATCAAAACCCA
AGTGCTCATGTCCGAGATCGAGCAGCTCAAAAATCAGCTGTCCAAAAGAAGAAACGAAAGGGGCCAAGAG
AAGAGGGACGCTGAGAAACTGATGTCCGATCTGATGGCCAGAAACTCCGATCTGAGAAATCACAACGTCA
TCCTCACCGACGAGATTAGCCAGATCAAGAATAACATTACCATTCATAGAAATAGAAATATGATGTCCAC
CACAGTCGTGCCCGCCATTCTGTCCGTGGCTCTGCTGAGCTCCTCCGTGGGCCCCATTACAGCTGCTCCC
CCCGACTCCACCATGATTAATCCTTGGCCTCACGCCAAGAACAGAGTCGGCACCGGCATGTATAAGTATG
ATGAGAACGACGAATCCGGCTGCAGACCCATTAGGTATGGAGTGAGCTGCATCGGCTTCGACTTCATGCT
CAAGATGGATAAGTACCCCTTCTTCAATGCTTTTATCGGCCATAAGACACCCCTCGAGTCCTTCGCCGAT
AAAATCATTGAAAAAGAGGAAGAGACATGCGAGATCGGAACCAACAAGGAGTTCAAATGCTTTGAAGAGA
GGGCTTATATCAAAGGCACATGCCCCACCAATATCAATGCCGTGCACTACATTGACAACAAGGGAAAGCT
GAGATACGTGAAGTGTAAGGAGAACCTCGAGATGACCGAGGATTGTGCTTTCTGTAGGAAGATTAAGAAG
AAGGCTGGACAGAGCGTGCAAGTGCAAAAGACCAGCGTGCCTCTGCAAGACGCCATTTGTCAAGAGAACA
GCGATATCTACAGCGGCCCCAAAATTCCCTTCAAAGGCGTCTGTAAGATCGGCCTCATTAAATATAAGGA
GTGCAAATTCAAAACCTCCTCCTACGAGACCATCTCCTTTATTACACTGAAGGGCAAGGGAAAAATTTAT
ATTGAGCATCTGATGCTCAAAAACATCGAGGTCGTGACCAACGTGTCCTTCGTGTGCTACGAGCACGCCG
GCCAAGACGAGCAAGAGGTGGAGCACAGAGCTCTGAAGAGGGTGTCCGTCAACGACTGCAAGATCGTGGA
CAATAGCAAACAAAAAATCTGCACCGGAGACCACATCTTCTGCGAGAAGTACGACTGCTCCACCTCCTAT
CCCGACGTGACATGCATTCATACCCCCGGCAGCGGCCCTCTGTACATTAATCTGATGGGCAGCTGGATCA
AGCCCCAGTGTGTGGGCTATGAGAGGGTGCTCGTCGACAGAGAGGTCAAGCAACCTCTGCTGGTGCCCGA
GCAGAATTGCGATACATGCGTGTCCGAGTGTCTGGATGAAGGCGTGCACATCAAGAGCACCGGATTCGAG
ATCACCAGCGCCGTGGCTTGCTCCCATGGCAGCTGCATTTCCGCCCATCAAGAGGCCTCCACCAGCGTCA
TCATCCCCTATCCCGGCCTCCTCGCCTCCGTGGGCGGCAGAATTGGAATCCATCTGAGCCACACAAGCGA
TTCCGCCTCCGTGCACATGGTCGTGGTGTGTCCCCCTAGGGATAGCTGCGCCGCTCACAATTGTCTGCTG
TGTTACCACGGCATTCTGAACTACCAGTGCCACTCCACACTGAGCGCCATTCTGACCTCCTTTCTGCTGA
TTCTCTTCATCTACACAGCCTTCTCCGTGACAACAAATGTGCTCTACGTGCTGAGACTGATCCCTAAACA
ACTCAAGAGCCCCGTGGGCTGGCTCAAGCTGTTTGTGAACTGGCTGCTGACAGCTCTGAGGATCAAGACA
AGAAGAGTCATGGGCAGAATCAACCAAAGGATTGGCTGGGTCGACCATCACGATGTGGAAAGACCTAGAC
ATAGAGAGCCTATGAGAAGGTTCAAGACCACACTGCTGCTGACCCTCATTATGGTGACCGGCGGAAACGC
TTGCTCCAATACAGTGGTGGCTAACAGCAAGCAGACCAGATGTGTGCAAGAGGGCTCCAATACCAAGTGT
AGCATTACCGCCACCATCACCCTCAGAGCCGGAGTCATCGGCGCCGAGAGCTGCTTTATTATCAAGGGCC
CCATGGAGAACCAGCAAAAGACCATTTCCATTAAAACCATTTCCTCCGAAACCGTGTGCAGAGAGGGAAG
CTCCTTCTGGACAAGCCTCTACATCCCCAGCTGTCTCTCTAGCAGAAGGTGCCATCTGGTCGGCGATTGC
GTGGGCAATAAGTGTCAATCTTGGAGGGACGACCAGCTGTCTAGAGAGTTTTCCGGAGTCAAGGACAACC
ACATTATGAACGAGAACAAGTGTTTCGAACAATGCGGCGCCATCGGATGTGGATGCTTCAACATCAATCC
CAGCTGTCTGTACGTGCATGCCTACCTCAAGAGCGCTAGGAACGAGGCCGTGAGAGTGTTCAGCTGCTCC
GATTGGGTCCATAGAGTGAGCTTTGAGGTGAAGGGACCCGACGGAGAAATGGAACTCGTGACACTGGGAA
GCCTCGGAACAAAGTTCCTCAACTGGGGAACACTCTCCCTCTCTCTGGATGCCGAAGGAATCAGCGGCAC
CAACTCCATCAGCTTTCTCGAGAGCTCCAAGGGAGGCTTTGCCCTCTACGATGAGGGCTACAGCGAAATC
CCCAGAGAGGGCTTCCTCGGCGAAATCAGATGCTCCTCCGAGTCCGCCGCTATCAGCGCCCACAAAAGCT
GCATTAGGGCCCCCGGACTGATCAAGTACAAGCCCATGACCGATCAGATTGAATGCACCGCTTCTCTGGT
GGACCCTTTTGCTATCTTTCTGAAGGGCTCTCTGCCCCAGACAAGAAACGGCCAGACATTCACCAGCACC
AAGGACAAAAAGACCGTCCAAGCCTTTACAAACGGCGCCATCAAAGCTCTGCTGTCCATCAATCTGGACG
ACCACGAGATCATCTTTATTAATAAGGTGAAAAGCTGCGACGCCACCTTCCTCAATGTGTCCGGATGCTA
CAGCTGCGACTATGGAGCTCACGTGTGTGTGAAGGTGAAGAGCTCCGAATCCGCTGATTTTTTCGCCGAG
TCCGAGGACAAAACCACCGTGCTGTCCTTCCCCATTCAATCCGGCACAAGGGATTACTGCCAAGTGCTCC
ACTTCCAGAAACCTCTGGTCGACGAGAGACTGAGCTATAGCTGCGGCAGCGAACCCAAGCTCATCGTCAT
TAAGGGCACACTGGTGTATATGGGCGTGTATGACTTTAGAAACAAGACCGGAGGAAGCAGCACAGTGATC
AACCCTAGCGAGGGAACATGGAGCATCAGCAATTGGTTTTCCGGACTCCTCGACTGGCTGGGCGGACCCA
TGAAGGCTATCCTCAAAATTCTGGGATTCATCGCCATTGGCATTGTCTGCTTCATTCTGTTCATGATTCT
CATTAGAATCGCCGTGAATAGCATCAACATCAAAAAAAAAAATTGATGTCTTCCTGGAGCTCCAGTCATT
GACTATAACGTCTCAGATCTTTTTCCCTCTGCCAAAAATTATGGGGACATCATGAAGCCCCTTGAGCATC
TGACTTCTGGCTAATAAAGGAAATTTATTTTCATTGCAATAGTGTGTTGGAATTTTTTGTGTCTCTCACT
CGGAAGGACATATGGGAGGGCAAATCATTTAAAACATCAGAATGAGTATTTGGTTTAGAGTTTGGCAACA
TATGCCCATATGCTGGCTGCCATGAACAAAGGTTGGCTATAAAGAGGTCATCAGTATATGAAACAGCCCC
CTGCTGTCCATTCCTTATTCCATAGAAAAGCCTTGACTTGAGGTTAGATTTTTTTTATATTTTGTTTTGT
GTTATTTTTTTCTTTAACATCCCTAAAATTTTCCTTACATGTTTTACTAGCCAGATTTTTCCTCCTCTCC
TGACTACTCCCAGTCATAGCTGTCCCTCTTCTCTTATGGAGATCCCTCGACGGATCGGCCGCAATTCGTA
ATCATGTCATAGCTGTTTCCTGTGTGAAATTGTTATCCGCTCACAATTCCACACAACATACGAGCCGGAA
GCATAAAGTGTAAAGCCTGGGGTGCCTAATGAGTGAGCTAACTCACATTAATTGCGTTGCGCTCACTGCC
CGCTTTCCAGTCGGGAAACCTGTCGTGCCAGCTGCATTAATGAATCGGCCAACGCGCGGGGAGAGGCGGT
TTGCGTATTGGGCGCTCTTCCGCTTCCTCGCTCACTGACTCGCTGCGCTCGGTCGTTCGGCTGCGGCGAG
CGGTATCAGCTCACTCAAAGGCGGTAATACGGTTATCCACAGAATCAGGGGATAACGCAGGAAAGAACAT
GTGAGCAAAAGGCCAGCAAAAGGCCAGGAACCGTAAAAAGGCCGCGTTGCTGGCGTTTTTCCATAGGCTC
CGCCCCCCTGACGAGCATCACAAAAATCGACGCTCAAGTCAGAGGTGGCGAAACCCGACAGGACTATAAA
GATACCAGGCGTTTCCCCCTGGAAGCTCCCTCGTGCGCTCTCCTGTTCCGACCCTGCCGCTTACCGGATA
CCTGTCCGCCTTTCTCCCTTCGGGAAGCGTGGCGCTTTCTCATAGCTCACGCTGTAGGTATCTCAGTTCG
GTGTAGGTCGTTCGCTCCAAGCTGGGCTGTGTGCACGAACCCCCCGTTCAGCCCGACCGCTGCGCCTTAT
CCGGTAACTATCGTCTTGAGTCCAACCCGGTAAGACACGACTTATCGCCACTGGCAGCAGCCACTGGTAA
CAGGATTAGCAGAGCGAGGTATGTAGGCGGTGCTACAGAGTTCTTGAAGTGGTGGCCTAACTACGGCTAC
ACTAGAAGAACAGTATTTGGTATCTGCGCTCTGCTGAAGCCAGTTACCTTCGGAAAAAGAGTTGGTAGCT
CTTGATCCGGCAAACAAACCACCGCTGGTAGCGGTGGTTTTTTTGTTTGCAAGCAGCAGATTACGCGCAG
AAAAAAAGGATCTCAAGAAGATCCTTTGATCTTTTCTACGGGGTCTGACGCTCAGTGGAACGAAAACTCA
CGTTAAGGGATTTTGGTCATGAGATTATCAAAAAGGATCTTCACCTAGATCCTTTTAAATTAAAAATGAA
GTTTTAAATCAATCTAAAGTATATATGAGTAAACTTGGTCTGACAGTTACCAATGCTTAATCAGTGAGGC
ACCTATCTCAGCGATCTGTCTATTTCGTTCATCCATAGTTGCCTGACTCCCCGTCGTGTAGATAACTACG
ATACGGGAGGGCTTACCATCTGGCCCCAGTGCTGCAATGATACCGCGAGACCCACGCTCACCGGCACCAG
ATTTATCAGCAATAAACCAGCCAGCCGGAAGGGCCGAGCGCAGAAGTGGTCCTGCAACTTTATCCGCCTC
CATCCAGTCTATTAATTGTTGCCGGGAAGCTAGAGTAAGTAGTTCGCCAGTTAATAGTTTGCGCAACGTT
GTTGCCATTGCTACAGGCATCGTGGTGTCACGCTCGTCGTTTGGTATGGCTTCATTCAGCTCCGGTTCCC
AACGATCAAGGCGAGTTACATGATCCCCCATGTTGTGCAAAAAAGCGGTTAGCTCCTTCGGTCCTCCGAT
CGTTGTCAGAAGTAAGTTGGCCGCAGTGTTATCACTCATGGTTATGGCAGCACTGCATAATTCTCTTACT
GTCATGCCATCCGTAAGATGCTTTTCTGTGACTGGTGAGTACTCAACCAAGTCATTCTGAGAATAGTGTA
TGCGGCGACCGAGTTGCTCTTGCCCGGCGTCAATACGGGATAATACCGCGCCACATAGCAGAACTTTAAA
AGTGCTCATCATTGGAAAACGTTCTTCGGGGCGAAAACTCTCAAGGATCTTACCGCTGTTGAGATCCAGT
TCGATGTAACCCACTCGTGCACCCAACTGATCTTCAGCATCTTTTACTTTCACCAGCGTTTCTGGGTGAG
CAAAAACAGGAAGGCAAAATGCCGCAAAAAAGGGAATAAGGGCGACACGGAAATGTTGAATACTCATACT
CTTCCTTTTTCAATATTATTGAAGCATTTATCAGGGTTATTGTCTCATGAGCGGATACATATTTGAATGT
ATTTAGAAAAATAAACAAATAGGGGTTCCGCGCACATTTCCCCGAAAAGTGCCACCTAAATTGTAAGCGT
TAATATTTTGTTAAAATTCGCGTTAAATTTTTGTTAAATCAGCTCATTTTTTAACCAATAGGCCGAAATC
GGCAAAATCCCTTATAAATCAAAAGAATAGACCGAGATAGGGT
[37 nt withheld, positions 8164-8200]
AAAGAACGTGGACTCCAACGTCAAAGG
[49 nt withheld, positions 8228-8276]
T
[91 nt withheld, positions 8278-8368]
G
[124 nt withheld, positions 8370-8493]
CCCATTCGCCATTCAGGCTGCGCAACTGTTGGGAAGGGCGATCGGTGCGGGCCTCTTCGCTATTACGCCA
GCTGGCGAAAGGGGGATGTGCTGCAAGGCGATTAAGTTGGGTAACGCCAGGGTTTTCCCAGTCACGACGT
TGTAAAACGACGGCCAGTGAGCGCGCGTAATACGACTCACTATAGGGCGAATTGGAGCTCCACCGCGGTG
